Addgene plasmid #104197: GST-AR-174-566
Purpose: Expresses human AR-174-566 in pGEX-3x bacterial expression vector as fusion protein with GST
Depositing lab: Elizabeth Wilson. Depositing organization: University of North Carolina at Chapel Hill. Publication: FXXLF and WXXLF sequences mediate the NH2-terminal interaction with the ligand binding domain of the androgen receptor. He B, Kemppainen JA, Wilson EM. J Biol Chem. 2000 Jul 28;275(30):22986-94. 10.1074/jbc.M002807200 PubMed 10816582.
Backbone
  Vector backbone: pGEX-3X
  Backbone manufacturer: Pharmacia
  Backbone size w/o insert (bp): 4900
  Total vector size (bp): 6100
  Vector type: Bacterial Expression
Growth in bacteria
  Bacterial resistance: Ampicillin, 100 μg/mL
  Growth temperature: 37°C
  Growth strain: XL-1 blue
  Copy number: High Copy
Gene/Insert
  Gene/Insert name: human androgen receptor aa 174-566
  Species: H. sapiens (human)
  Insert size (bp): 1200
  GenBank ID: AAA51886.1
  Entrez Gene: AR (a.k.a. AIS, AR8, DHTR, HUMARA, HYSP1, KD, NR3C4, SBMA, SMAX1, TFM)
  Tag / fusion protein: GST (N terminal on backbone)
  Cloning method: Restriction Enzyme; 5′ cloning site BamH1 (destroyed during cloning); 3′ cloning site EcoR1 (destroyed during cloning)
  Sequencing primers: 5′ don't have; 3′ don't have
Terms and licenses: Academic/Nonprofit Terms; Industry Terms: Not Available to Industry
Depositor comments: The GST-AR insert contains a deletion of four glycine residues after amino acid 468. The depositor has confirmed that this should not affect plasmid function.
How to cite: GST-AR-174-566 was a gift from Elizabeth Wilson (Addgene plasmid # 104197 ; http://n2t.net/addgene:104197 ; RRID:Addgene_104197)
