[The description below was written by a language model from this plasmid's Addgene catalogue record and pLannotate feature annotations shown in this document.]
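Description:
GST-AR-174-566 is a bacterial expression plasmid of about 6.1 kb, built on the pGEX-3X backbone, that produces a fragment of the human androgen receptor (AR) as a fusion to glutathione S-transferase in E. coli. It replicates from a high-copy ColE1/pMB1-type origin and is selected with ampicillin through the bla (AmpR) gene and its own promoter. The backbone also carries lacI with its promoter, along with remnants typical of pGEX vectors: a lac promoter/operator–lacZα segment and short fragments of bom and rop.

The expression cassette consists of the tac promoter, a strong trp/lac hybrid, followed by a lac operator, so transcription is held off by the plasmid-encoded lac repressor and can be induced with IPTG. This drives the Schistosoma japonicum GST open reading frame, followed after a short linker by an insert of roughly 1.2 kb encoding AR residues 174–566, placing GST at the N terminus of the fusion. The insert was cloned between the BamHI and EcoRI sites, both of which were destroyed in the process. The automated annotation matched the AR segment to the chimpanzee orthologue, but the catalogue record gives the species as human. The depositor notes that the insert lacks four glycine residues after amino acid 468 and states that this should not affect function.

The GST moiety allows the fusion to be captured on glutathione affinity resin. The associated publication concerns FXXLF and WXXLF motifs that mediate interaction between the AR NH2-terminal region and the ligand binding domain. This suggests use as a purified AR fragment in protein interaction studies, although the record does not describe specific assays.
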