Features (pLannotate 1.2.2; 17 found; start..end, strand, type, name):
     21..609     +  rep_origin     ori: high-copy-number ColE1/pMB1/pBR322/pUC origin of replication
    795..846     -  misc_feature   bom (fragment): basis of mobility region from pBR322
    853..930     +  promoter       lacI promoter: lacI
    931..2013    +  CDS            lacI: lac repressor; lacI; The lac repressor binds to the lac operator to inhibit transcription in E. coli. This inhibition can be relieved by adding lactose or isopropyl-β-D-thiogalactopyranoside (IPTG).
   2026..2047    +  protein_bind   CAP binding site: CAP binding activates transcription in the presence of cAMP. E. coli catabolite activator protein
   2062..2092    +  promoter       lac promoter: promoter for the E. coli lac operon
   2100..2116    +  protein_bind   lac operator: The lac repressor binds to the lac operator to inhibit transcription in E. coli. This inhibition can be relieved by adding lactose or isopropyl-β-D-thiogalactopyranoside (IPTG). lac repressor encoded by lacI
   2136..2309    +  CDS            lacZα: LacZα fragment of β-galactosidase; lacZ fragment
   2573..2689    -  CDS            yciV (fragment): RNAAM_ECOLI - Also known as trpH From Escherichia coli (strain K12).
   2765..2793    +  promoter       tac promoter: strong E. coli promoter; hybrid between the trp and lac UV5 promoters
   2801..2817    +  protein_bind   lac operator: The lac repressor binds to the lac operator to inhibit transcription in E. coli. This inhibition can be relieved by adding lactose or isopropyl-β-D-thiogalactopyranoside (IPTG). lac repressor encoded by lacI
   2840..3493    +  CDS            GST26_SCHJA: Experimental evidence at protein level: Swiss-Prot protein existence level 1. GST isoenzymes appear to play a central role in the parasite detoxification system. Other functions are also suspected including a role in increasing the solubility of haematin in the parasite gut. From Schistosoma japonicum (Blood fluke).
   3521..4693    +  CDS            AR (fragment): ANDR_PANTR - Also known as NR3C4. Experimental evidence at protein level: Swiss-Prot protein existence level 1. Steroid hormone receptors are ligand-activated transcription factors that regulate eukaryotic gene expression and affect cellular proliferation and differentiation in target tissues. Transcription factor activity is modulated by bound coactivator and corepressor proteins like ZBTB7A that recruits NCOR1 and NCOR2 to the androgen response elements/ARE on target genes, negatively regulating androgen receptor signaling and androgen-induced cell proliferation. Transcription activation is
   4717..4756    +  CDS            rop (fragment): Rop protein, which maintains plasmids at low copy number; rop
   4858..4893    +  misc_feature   bom (fragment): basis of mobility region from pBR322
   4999..5103    +  promoter       AmpR promoter: bla
   5104..5964    +  CDS            AmpR: β-lactamase; bla; confers resistance to ampicillin, carbenicillin, and related antibiotics
>Addgene plasmid #104197 | GST-AR-174-566 | addgene full sequence | sequence record 199730 | Addgene NGS Result
GAAAAGATCAAAGGATCTTCTTGAGATCCTTTTTTTCTGCGCGTAATCTGCTGCTTGCAAACAAAAAAAC
CACCGCTACCAGCGGTGGTTTGTTTGCCGGATCAAGAGCTACCAACTCTTTTTCCGAAGGTAACTGGCTT
CAGCAGAGCGCAGATACCAAATACTGTCCTTCTAGTGTAGCCGTAGTTAGGCCACCACTTCAAGAACTCT
GTAGCACCGCCTACATACCTCGCTCTGCTAATCCTGTTACCAGTGGCTGCTGCCAGTGGCGATAAGTCGT
GTCTTACCGGGTTGGACTCAAGACGATAGTTACCGGATAAGGCGCAGCGGTCGGGCTGAACGGGGGGTTC
GTGCACACAGCCCAGCTTGGAGCGAACGACCTACACCGAACTGAGATACCTACAGCGTGAGCTATGAGAA
AGCGCCACGCTTCCCGAAGGGAGAAAGGCGGACAGGTATCCGGTAAGCGGCAGGGTCGGAACAGGAGAGC
GCACGAGGGAGCTTCCAGGGGGAAACGCCTGGTATCTTTATAGTCCTGTCGGGTTTCGCCACCTCTGACT
TGAGCGTCGATTTTTGTGATGCTCGTCAGGGGGGCGGAGCCTATGGAAAAACGCCAGCAACGCGGCCTTT
TTACGGTTCCTGGCCTTTTGCTGGCCTTTTGCTCACATGTTCTTTCCTGCGTTATCCCCTGATTCTGTGG
ATAACCGTATTACCGCCTTTGAGTGAGCTGATACCGCTCGCCGCAGCCGAACGACCGAGCGCAGCGAGTC
AGTGAGCGAGGAAGCGGAAGAGCGCCTGATGCGGTATTTTCTCCTTACGCATCTGTGCGGTATTTCACAC
CGCATAAATTCCGACACCATCGAATGGCGCAAAACCTTTCGCGGTATGGCATGATAGCGCCCGGAAGAGA
GTCAATTCAGGGTGGTGAATGTGAAACCAGTAACGTTATACGATGTCGCAGAGTATGCCGGTGTCTCTTA
TCAGACCGTTTCCCGCGTGGTGAACCAGGCCAGCCACGTTTCTGCGAAAACGCGGGAAAAAGTGGAAGCG
GCGATGGCGGAGCTGAATTACATTCCCAACCGCGTGGCACAACAACTGGCGGGCAAACAGTCGTTGCTGA
TTGGCGTTGCCACCTCCAGTCTGGCCCTGCACGCGCCGTCGCAAATTGTCGCGGCGATTAAATCTCGCGC
CGATCAACTGGGTGCCAGCGTGGTGGTGTCGATGGTAGAACGAAGCGGCGTCGAAGCCTGTAAAGCGGCG
GTGCACAATCTTCTCGCGCAACGCGTCAGTGGGCTGATCATTAACTATCCGCTGGATGACCAGGATGCCA
TTGCTGTGGAAGCTGCCTGCACTAATGTTCCGGCGTTATTTCTTGATGTCTCTGACCAGACACCCATCAA
CAGTATTATTTTCTCCCATGAAGACGGTACGCGACTGGGCGTGGAGCATCTGGTCGCATTGGGTCACCAG
CAAATCGCGCTGTTAGCGGGCCCATTAAGTTCTGTCTCGGCGCGTCTGCGTCTGGCTGGCTGGCATAAAT
ATCTCACTCGCAATCAAATTCAGCCGATAGCGGAACGGGAAGGCGACTGGAGTGCCATGTCCGGTTTTCA
ACAAACCATGCAAATGCTGAATGAGGGCATCGTTCCCACTGCGATGCTGGTTGCCAACGATCAGATGGCG
CTGGGCGCAATGCGCGCCATTACCGAGTCCGGGCTGCGCGTTGGTGCGGATATCTCGGTAGTGGGATACG
ACGATACCGAAGACAGCTCATGTTATATCCCGCCGTTAACCACCATCAAACAGGATTTTCGCCTGCTGGG
GCAAACCAGCGTGGACCGCTTGCTGCAACTCTCTCAGGGCCAGGCGGTGAAGGGCAATCAGCTGTTGCCC
GTCTCACTGGTGAAAAGAAAAACCACCCTGGCGCCCAATACGCAAACCGCCTCTCCCCGCGCGTTGGCCG
ATTCATTAATGCAGCTGGCACGACAGGTTTCCCGACTGGAAAGCGGGCAGTGAGCGCAACGCAATTAATG
TAAGTTAGCTCACTCATTAGGCACCCCAGGCTTTACACTTTATGCTTCCGGCTCGTATGTTGTGTGGAAT
TGTGAGCGGATAACAATTTCACACAGGAAACAGCTATGACCATGATTACGGATTCACTGGCCGTCGTTTT
ACAACGTCGTGACTGGGAAAACCCTGGCGTTACCCAACTTAATCGCCTTGCAGCACATCCCCCTTTCGCC
AGCTGGCGTAATAGCGAAGAGGCCCGCACCGATCGCCCTTCCCAACAGTTGCGCAGCCTGAATGGCGAAT
GGCGCTTTGCCTGGTTTCCGGCACCAGAAGCGGTGCCGGAAAGCTGGCTGGAGTGCGATCTTCCTGAGGC
CGATACTGTCGTCGTCCCCTCAAACTGGCAGATGCACGGTTACGATGCGCCCATCTACACCAACGTGACC
TATCCCATTACGGTCAATCCGCCGTTTGTTCCCACGGAGAATCCGACGGGTTGTTACTCGCTCACATTTA
ATGTTGATGAAAGCTGGCTACAGGAAGGCCAGACGCGAATTATTTTTGATGGCGTTGGAATTAGCTTATC
GACTGCACGGTGCACCAATGCTTCTGGCGTCAGGCAGCCATCGGAAGCTGTGGTATGGCTGTGCAGGTCG
TAAATCACTGCATAATTCGTGTCGCTCAAGGCGCACTCCCGTTCTGGATAATGTTTTTTGCGCCGACATC
ATAACGGTTCTGGCAAATATTCTGAAATGAGCTGTTGACAATTAATCATCGGCTCGTATAATGTGTGGAA
TTGTGAGCGGATAACAATTTCACACAGGAAACAGTATTCATGTCCCCTATACTAGGTTATTGGAAAATTA
AGGGCCTTGTGCAACCCACTCGACTTCTTTTGGAATATCTTGAAGAAAAATATGAAGAGCATTTGTATGA
GCGCGATGAAGGTGATAAATGGCGAAACAAAAAGTTTGAATTGGGTTTGGAGTTTCCCAATCTTCCTTAT
TATATTGATGGTGATGTTAAATTAACACAGTCTATGGCCATCATACGTTATATAGCTGACAAGCACAACA
TGTTGGGTGGTTGTCCAAAAGAGCGTGCAGAGATTTCAATGCTTGAAGGAGCGGTTTTGGATATTAGATA
CGGTGTTTCGAGAATTGCATATAGTAAAGACTTTGAAACTCTCAAAGTTGATTTTCTTAGCAAGCTACCT
GAAATGCTGAAAATGTTCGAAGATCGTTTATGTCATAAAACATATTTAAATGGTGATCATGTAACCCATC
CTGACTTCATGTTGTATGACGCTCTTGATGTTGTTTTATACATGGACCCAATGTGCCTGGATGCGTTCCC
AAAATTAGTTTGTTTTAAAAAACGTATTGAAGCTATCCCACAAATTGATAAGTACTTGAAATCCAGCAAG
TATATAGCATGGCCTTTGCAGGGCTGGCAAGCCACGTTTGGTGGTGGCGACCATCCTCCAAAATCGGATC
TGATCGAAGGTCGTGGGATCTTAAGCAGCTGCTCCGCTGACCTTAAAGACATCCTGAGCGAGGCCAGCAC
CATGCAACTCCTTCAGCAACAGCAGCAGGAAGCAGTATCCGAAGGCAGCAGCAGCGGGAGAGCGAGGGAG
GCCTCGGGGGCTCCCACTTCCTCCAAGGACAATTACTTAGGGGGCACTTCGACCATTTCTGACAACGCCA
AGGAGTTGTGTAAGGCAGTGTCGGTGTCCATGGGCCTGGGTGTGGAGGCGTTGGAGCATCTGAGTCCAGG
GGAACAGCTTCGGGGGGATTGCATGTACGCCCCACTTTTGGGAGTTCCACCCGCTGTGCGTCCCACTCCT
TGTGCCCCATTGGCCGAATGCAAAGGTTCTCTGCTAGACGACAGCGCAGGCAAGAGCACTGAAGATACTG
CTGAGTATTCCCCTTTCAAGGGAGGTTACACCAAAGGGCTAGAAGGCGAGAGCCTAGGCTGCTCTGGCAG
CGCTGCAGCAGGGAGCTCCGGGACACTTGAACTGCCGTCTACCCTGTCTCTCTACAAGTCCGGAGCACTG
GACGAGGCAGCTGCGTACCAGAGTCGCGACTACTACAACTTTCCACTGGCTCTGGCCGGACCGCCGCCCC
CTCCGCCGCCTCCCCATCCCCACGCTCGCATCAAGCTGGAGAACCCGCTGGACTACGGCAGCGCCTGGGC
GGCTGCGGCGGCGCAGTGCCGCTATGGGGACCTGGCGAGCCTGCATGGCGCGGGTGCAGCGGGACCCGGT
TCTGGGTCACCCTCAGCCGCCGCTTCCTCATCCTGGCACACTCTCTTCACAGCCGAAGAAGGCCAGTTGT
ATGGACCGTGTGGTGGTGGTGGGGGTGGTGGCGGCGGCGGCGGCGGCGGCGGCGGCGGCGGCGGCGGCGG
CGAGGCGGGAGCTGTAGCCCCCTACGGCTACACTCGGCCCCCTCAGGGGCTGGCGGGCCAGGAAAGCGAC
TTCACCGCACCTGATGTGTGGTACCCTGGCGGCATGGTGAGCAGAGTGCCCTATCCCAGTCCCACTTGTG
TCAAAAGCGAAATGGGCCCCTGGATGGATAGCTACTCCGGACCTTACGGGGACATGCGTTTGGAGACTGC
CAGGGACCATGTTTTGCCCATTGACTATTACTTTCCACCCCAGAAGACCTGCCTGATCTGTGGAGATGAA
GCTATTCATCGTGACTGACTGACGATCTGCCTCGCGCGTTTCGGTGATGACGGTGAAAACCTCTGACACA
TGCAGCTCCCGGAGACGGTCACAGCTTGTCTGTAAGCGGATGCCGGGAGCAGACAAGCCCGTCAGGGCGC
GTCAGCGGGTGTTGGCGGGTGTCGGGGCGCAGCCATGACCCAGTCACGTAGCGATAGCGGAGTAATTCTT
GAAGACGAAAGGGCCTCGTGATACGCCTATTTTTATAGGTTAATGTCATGATAATAATGGTTTCTTAGAC
GTCAGGTGGCACTTTTCGGGGAAATGTGCGCGGAACCCCTATTTGTTTATTTTTCTAAATACATTCAAAT
ATGTATCCGCTCATGAGACAATAACCCTGATAAATGCTTCAATAATATTGAAAAAGGAAGAGTATGAGTA
TTCAACATTTCCGTGTCGCCCTTATTCCCTTTTTTGCGGCATTTTGCCTTCCTGTTTTTGCTCACCCAGA
AACGCTGGTGAAAGTAAAAGATGCTGAAGATCAGTTGGGTGCACGAGTGGGTTACATCGAACTGGATCTC
AACAGCGGTAAGATCCTTGAGAGTTTTCGCCCCGAAGAACGTTTTCCAATGATGAGCACTTTTAAAGTTC
TGCTATGTGGCGCGGTATTATCCCGTGTTGACGCCGGGCAAGAGCAACTCGGTCGCCGCATACACTATTC
TCAGAATGACTTGGTTGAGTACTCACCAGTCACAGAAAAGCATCTTACGGATGGCATGACAGTAAGAGAA
TTATGCAGTGCTGCCATAACCATGAGTGATAACACTGCGGCCAACTTACTTCTGACAACGATCGGAGGAC
CGAAGGAGCTAACCGCTTTTTTGCACAACATGGGGGATCATGTAACTCGCCTTGATCGTTGGGAACCGGA
GCTGAATGAAGCCATACCAAACGACGAGCGTGACACCACGATGCCTGCAGCAATGGCAACAACGTTGCGC
AAACTATTAACTGGCGAACTACTTACTCTAGCTTCCCGGCAACAATTAATAGACTGGATGGAGGCGGATA
AAGTTGCAGGACCACTTCTGCGCTCGGCCCTTCCGGCTGGCTGGTTTATTGCTGATAAATCTGGAGCCGG
TGAGCGTGGGTCTCGCGGTATCATTGCAGCACTGGGGCCAGATGGTAAGCCCTCCCGTATCGTAGTTATC
TACACGACGGGGAGTCAGGCAACTATGGATGAACGAAATAGACAGATCGCTGAGATAGGTGCCTCACTGA
TTAAGCATTGGTAACTGTCAGACCAAGTTTACTCATATATACTTTAGATTGATTTAAAACTTCATTTTTA
ATTTAAAAGGATCTAGGTGAAGATCCTTTTTGATAATCTCATGACCAAAATCCCTTAACGTGAGTTTTCG
TTCCACTGAGCGTCAGACCCCGTA
